Addgene plasmid #204367: hKCNQ5(H576R).ires.GFP-pcDNA3
Purpose: Heterologous expression in mammalian cell lines or Xenopus oocyte (T7 RNA pol)
Depositing lab: Aguan Wei. Depositing organization: Seattle Children's Hospital and Research Institute. Publication: Human KCNQ5 de novo mutations underlie epilepsy and intellectual disability. Wei AD, Wakenight P, Zwingman TA, Bard AM, Sahai N, Willemsen MH, Schelhaas HJ, Stegmann APA, Verhoeven JS, de Man SA, Wessels MW, Kleefstra T, Shinde DN, Helbig KL, Basinger A, Wagner VF, Rodriguez-Buritica D, Bryant E, Millichap JJ, Millen KJ, Dobyns WB, Ramirez JM, Kalume FK. J Neurophysiol. 2022 Jul 1;128(1):40-61. doi: 10.1152/jn.00509.2021. Epub 2022 May 18. PubMed 35583973.
Backbone
  Vector backbone: pcDNA3
  Vector type: Mammalian Expression
Growth in bacteria
  Bacterial resistance: Ampicillin, 100 μg/mL
  Growth temperature: 37°C
  Growth strain: DH5alpha
  Copy number: High Copy
Gene/Insert
  Gene/Insert name: KCNQ5
  Species: H. sapiens (human)
  Mutation: H576R
  GenBank ID: AF249278.1
  Entrez Gene: KCNQ5 (a.k.a. Kv7.5, MRD46)
  Promoter: CMV/T7 RNApol
  Cloning method: Restriction Enzyme; 5′ cloning site unknown (unknown if destroyed)
Terms and licenses: Academic/Nonprofit Terms; Industry Terms: Not Available to Industry
Depositor comments: Mutation created in KCNQ5-202 splice variant (Ensembl), referenced to KCNQ5-201 (Ensembl).
How to cite: hKCNQ5(H576R).ires.GFP-pcDNA3 was a gift from Aguan Wei (Addgene plasmid # 204367 ; http://n2t.net/addgene:204367 ; RRID:Addgene_204367)
