[The description below was written by a language model from this plasmid's Addgene catalogue record and pLannotate feature annotations shown in this document.]
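Description:
hKCNQ5(H576R).ires.GFP-pcDNA3 is a mammalian expression plasmid of about 10.2 kb built on the pcDNA3 backbone. It carries the human KCNQ5 (Kv7.5) voltage-gated potassium channel cDNA with an H576R missense substitution. According to the depositor, the mutation was made in the KCNQ5-202 splice variant, with residue numbering referenced to KCNQ5-201. The plasmid is propagated in E. coli through a high-copy ColE1/pUC-type origin with ampicillin selection (AmpR). An f1 origin is also present. For selection in mammalian cells, the backbone supplies an SV40 promoter-driven neomycin phosphotransferase cassette terminated by the SV40 poly(A) signal.

The expression unit is bicistronic. The CMV immediate-early enhancer and promoter drive transcription of the KCNQ5 coding sequence, followed by an EMCV IRES, EGFP and the bGH polyadenylation signal. Channel and fluorescent reporter are therefore translated as separate proteins from a single mRNA, so transfected cells can be identified by green fluorescence without tagging the channel itself. A T7 promoter sits between the CMV promoter and the insert, allowing in vitro transcription of cRNA for injection into Xenopus oocytes. A short sequence matching the Xenopus beta-globin 5'-UTR is annotated upstream of the coding region, though on the reverse strand, and an SP6 promoter flanks the cassette downstream in the opposite orientation. The brief HIV-1 LTR, lacI and bleomycin-resistance fragment annotations are probably incidental similarity matches or backbone remnants rather than functional elements.

The stated purpose is heterologous expression in mammalian cell lines or Xenopus oocytes. The associated publication concerns de novo KCNQ5 mutations in epilepsy and intellectual disability, which fits use of this plasmid for functional characterisation of the variant channel.
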