Features (pLannotate 1.2.2; 25 found; start..end, strand, type, name):
    579..1298    +  CDS            EGFP: the original enhanced GFP (Yang et al., 1996) mammalian codon-optimized
   1314..1332    -  promoter       SP6 promoter: promoter for bacteriophage SP6 RNA polymerase
   1358..1582    +  polyA_signal   bGH poly(A) signal: bovine growth hormone polyadenylation signal
   1586..1607    +  promoter       SV40 promoter (fragment): SV40 enhancer and early promoter
   1628..2056    +  rep_origin     f1 ori (sequence partly withheld): f1 bacteriophage origin of replication; arrow indicates direction of (+) strand synthesis
   2070..2399    +  promoter       SV40 promoter: SV40 enhancer and early promoter
   2466..3257    +  CDS            neo: KKA2_KLEPN - Also known as kan, nptII. Experimental evidence at protein level: Swiss-Prot protein existence level 1. Resistance to kanamycin, neomycin, paromomycin, ribostamycin, butirosin and gentamicin B. From Klebsiella pneumoniae.
   3281..3439    +  CDS            ble (fragment): BLE_KLEPN - Experimental evidence at protein level: Swiss-Prot protein existence level 1. Binding protein with a strong affinity to the bleomycin family of antibiotics. Binds to CL990; an antimitotic-antibiotic compound. From Klebsiella pneumoniae.
   3434..3555    +  polyA_signal   SV40 poly(A) signal: SV40 polyadenylation signal
   3628..3644    -  protein_bind   lac operator: The lac repressor binds to the lac operator to inhibit transcription in E. coli. This inhibition can be relieved by adding lactose or isopropyl-β-D-thiogalactopyranoside (IPTG). lac repressor encoded by lacI
   3652..3682    -  promoter       lac promoter: promoter for the E. coli lac operon
   3697..3718    -  protein_bind   CAP binding site: CAP binding activates transcription in the presence of cAMP. E. coli catabolite activator protein
   3731..3823    -  CDS            lacI (fragment): lac repressor; lacI; The lac repressor binds to the lac operator to inhibit transcription in E. coli. This inhibition can be relieved by adding lactose or isopropyl-β-D-thiogalactopyranoside (IPTG).
   4006..4594    -  rep_origin     ori: high-copy-number ColE1/pMB1/pBR322/pUC origin of replication
   4765..5625    -  CDS            AmpR: β-lactamase; bla; confers resistance to ampicillin, carbenicillin, and related antibiotics
   5626..5730    -  promoter       AmpR promoter: bla
   5789..5841    -  misc_feature   bom (fragment): basis of mobility region from pBR322
   5996..6375    +  enhancer       CMV enhancer: human cytomegalovirus immediate early enhancer
   6376..6579    +  promoter       CMV promoter: human cytomegalovirus (CMV) immediate early promoter
   6575..6608    +  LTR            5' LTR (truncated) (fragment): truncated 5' long terminal repeat (LTR) from HIV-1
   6624..6642    +  promoter       T7 promoter: promoter for bacteriophage T7 RNA polymerase
   6649..6670    +  misc_feature   MCS (fragment): pBluescript multiple cloning site
   6681..6723    -  5'UTR          Xenopus globin 5'-UTR: translational enhancer from the 5'-UTR of the major beta-globin gene of Xenopus laevis
   6814..9630    +  CDS            KCNQ5: KCNQ5_HUMAN - Experimental evidence at protein level: Swiss-Prot protein existence level 1. Associates with KCNQ3 to form a potassium channel which contributes to M-type current, a slowly activating and deactivating potassium conductance which plays a critical role in determining the subthreshold electrical excitability of neurons. Therefore, it is important in the regulation of neuronal excitability. May contribute, with other potassium channels, to the molecular diversity of a heterogeneous population of M-channels, varying in kinetic and pharmacological properties, which underlie this physi
  10227..578     +  misc_feature   IRES2 (across the origin): internal ribosome entry site (IRES) of the encephalomyocarditis virus (EMCV)
>Addgene plasmid #204367 | hKCNQ5(H576R).ires.GFP-pcDNA3 | addgene full sequence | sequence record 404015 | Addgene NGS Result
CTCCCCCCCCCCTAACGTTACTGGCCGAAGCCGCTTGGAATAAGGCCGGTGTGCGTTTGTCTATATGTTA
TTTTCCACCATATTGCCGTCTTTTGGCAATGTGAGGGCCCGGAAACCTGGCCCTGTCTTCTTGACGAGCA
TTCCTAGGGGTCTTTCCCCTCTCGCCAAAGGAATGCAAGGTCTGTTGAATGTCGTGAAGGAAGCAGTTCC
TCTGGAAGCTTCTTGAAGACAAACAACGTCTGTAGCGACCCTTTGCAGGCAGCGGAACCCCCCACCTGGC
GACAGGTGCCTCTGCGGCCAAAAGCCACGTGTATAAGATACACCTGCAAAGGCGGCACAACCCCAGTGCC
ACGTTGTGAGTTGGATAGTTGTGGAAAGAGTCAAATGGCTCTCCTCAAGCGTATTCAACAAGGGGCTGAA
GGATGCCCAGAAGGTACCCCATTGTATGGGATCTGATCTGGGGCCTCGGTACACATGCTTTACATGTGTT
TAGTCGAGGTTAAAAAAACGTCTAGGCCCCCCGAACCACGGGGACGTGGTTTTCCTTTGAAAAACACGAT
GATAATATGGCCACAACCATGGTGAGCAAGGGCGAGGAGCTGTTCACCGGGGTGGTGCCCATCCTGGTCG
AGCTGGACGGCGACGTAAACGGCCACAAGTTCAGCGTGTCCGGCGAGGGCGAGGGCGATGCCACCTACGG
CAAGCTGACCCTGAAGTTCATCTGCACCACCGGCAAGCTGCCCGTGCCCTGGCCCACCCTCGTGACCACC
CTGACCTACGGCGTGCAGTGCTTCAGCCGCTACCCCGACCACATGAAGCAGCACGACTTCTTCAAGTCCG
CCATGCCCGAAGGCTACGTCCAGGAGCGCACCATCTTCTTCAAGGACGACGGCAACTACAAGACCCGCGC
CGAGGTGAAGTTCGAGGGCGACACCCTGGTGAACCGCATCGAGCTGAAGGGCATCGACTTCAAGGAGGAC
GGCAACATCCTGGGGCACAAGCTGGAGTACAACTACAACAGCCACAACGTCTATATCATGGCCGACAAGC
AGAAGAACGGCATCAAGGTGAACTTCAAGATCCGCCACAACATCGAGGACGGCAGCGTGCAGCTCGCCGA
CCACTACCAGCAGAACACCCCCATCGGCGACGGCCCCGTGCTGCTGCCCGACAACCACTACCTGAGCACC
CAGTCCGCCCTGAGCAAAGACCCCAACGAGAAGCGCGATCACATGGTCCTGCTGGAGTTCGTGACCGCCG
CCGGGATCACTCTCGGCATGGACGAGCTGTACAAGTAATCTAGAGGGCCCTATTCTATAGTGTCACCTAA
ATGCTAGAGCTCGCTGATCAGCCTCGACTGTGCCTTCTAGTTGCCAGCCATCTGTTGTTTGCCCCTCCCC
CGTGCCTTCCTTGACCCTGGAAGGTGCCACTCCCACTGTCCTTTCCTAATAAAATGAGGAAATTGCATCG
CATTGTCTGAGTAGGTGTCATTCTATTCTGGGGGGTGGGGTGGGGCAGGACAGCAAGGGGGAGGATTGGG
AAGACAATAGCAGGCATGCTGGGGATGCGGTGGGCTCTATGGCTTCTGAGGCGGAAAGAACCAGCTGGGG
CTCTAGGGGGTATCCCC
[124 nt withheld, positions 1628-1751]
C
[91 nt withheld, positions 1753-1843]
A
[49 nt withheld, positions 1845-1893]
CCTTTGACGTTGGAGTCCACGTTCTTT
[37 nt withheld, positions 1921-1957]
ACCCTATCTCGGTCTATTCTTTTGATTTATAAGGGATTTTGCCGATTTCGGCCTATTGGTTAAAAAATGA
GCTGATTTAACAAAAATTTAACGCGAATTAATTCTGTGGAATGTGTGTCAGTTAGGGTGTGGAAAGTCCC
CAGGCTCCCCAGCAGGCAGAAGTATGCAAAGCATGCATCTCAATTAGTCAGCAACCAGGTGTGGAAAGTC
CCCAGGCTCCCCAGCAGGCAGAAGTATGCAAAGCATGCATCTCAATTAGTCAGCAACCATAGTCCCGCCC
CTAACTCCGCCCATCCCGCCCCTAACTCCGCCCAGTTCCGCCCATTCTCCGCCCCATGGCTGACTAATTT
TTTTTATTTATGCAGAGGCCGAGGCCGCCTCTGCCTCTGAGCTATTCCAGAAGTAGTGAGGAGGCTTTTT
TGGAGGCCTAGGCTTTTGCAAAAAGCTCCCGGGAGCTTGTATATCCATTTTCGGATCTGATCAAGAGACA
GGATGAGGATCGTTTCGCATGATTGAACAAGATGGATTGCACGCAGGTTCTCCGGCCGCTTGGGTGGAGA
GGCTATTCGGCTATGACTGGGCACAACAGACAATCGGCTGCTCTGATGCCGCCGTGTTCCGGCTGTCAGC
GCAGGGGCGCCCGGTTCTTTTTGTCAAGACCGACCTGTCCGGTGCCCTGAATGAACTGCAGGACGAGGCA
GCGCGGCTATCGTGGCTGGCCACGACGGGCGTTCCTTGCGCAGCTGTGCTCGACGTTGTCACTGAAGCGG
GAAGGGACTGGCTGCTATTGGGCGAAGTGCCGGGGCAGGATCTCCTGTCATCTCACCTTGCTCCTGCCGA
GAAAGTATCCATCATGGCTGATGCAATGCGGCGGCTGCATACGCTTGATCCGGCTACCTGCCCATTCGAC
CACCAAGCGAAACATCGCATCGAGCGAGCACGTACTCGGATGGAAGCCGGTCTTGTCGATCAGGATGATC
TGGACGAAGAGCATCAGGGGCTCGCGCCAGCCGAACTGTTCGCCAGGCTCAAGGCGCGCATGCCCGACGG
CGAGGATCTCGTCGTGACCCATGGCGATGCCTGCTTGCCGAATATCATGGTGGAAAATGGCCGCTTTTCT
GGATTCATCGACTGTGGCCGGCTGGGTGTGGCGGACCGCTATCAGGACATAGCGTTGGCTACCCGTGATA
TTGCTGAAGAGCTTGGCGGCGAATGGGCTGACCGCTTCCTCGTGCTTTACGGTATCGCCGCTCCCGATTC
GCAGCGCATCGCCTTCTATCGCCTTCTTGACGAGTTCTTCTGAGCGGGACTCTGGGGTTCGAAATGACCG
ACCAAGCGACGCCCAACCTGCCATCACGAGATTTCGATTCCACCGCCGCCTTCTATGAAAGGTTGGGCTT
CGGAATCGTTTTCCGGGACGCCGGCTGGATGATCCTCCAGCGCGGGGATCTCATGCTGGAGTTCTTCGCC
CACCCCAACTTGTTTATTGCAGCTTATAATGGTTACAAATAAAGCAATAGCATCACAAATTTCACAAATA
AAGCATTTTTTTCACTGCATTCTAGTTGTGGTTTGTCCAAACTCATCAATGTATCTTATCATGTCTGTAT
ACCGTCGACCTCTAGCTAGAGCTTGGCGTAATCATGGTCATAGCTGTTTCCTGTGTGAAATTGTTATCCG
CTCACAATTCCACACAACATACGAGCCGGAAGCATAAAGTGTAAAGCCTGGGGTGCCTAATGAGTGAGCT
AACTCACATTAATTGCGTTGCGCTCACTGCCCGCTTTCCAGTCGGGAAACCTGTCGTGCCAGCTGCATTA
ATGAATCGGCCAACGCGCGGGGAGAGGCGGTTTGCGTATTGGGCGCTCTTCCGCTTCCTCGCTCACTGAC
TCGCTGCGCTCGGTCGTTCGGCTGCGGCGAGCGGTATCAGCTCACTCAAAGGCGGTAATACGGTTATCCA
CAGAATCAGGGGATAACGCAGGAAAGAACATGTGAGCAAAAGGCCAGCAAAAGGCCAGGAACCGTAAAAA
GGCCGCGTTGCTGGCGTTTTTCCATAGGCTCCGCCCCCCTGACGAGCATCACAAAAATCGACGCTCAAGT
CAGAGGTGGCGAAACCCGACAGGACTATAAAGATACCAGGCGTTTCCCCCTGGAAGCTCCCTCGTGCGCT
CTCCTGTTCCGACCCTGCCGCTTACCGGATACCTGTCCGCCTTTCTCCCTTCGGGAAGCGTGGCGCTTTC
TCATAGCTCACGCTGTAGGTATCTCAGTTCGGTGTAGGTCGTTCGCTCCAAGCTGGGCTGTGTGCACGAA
CCCCCCGTTCAGCCCGACCGCTGCGCCTTATCCGGTAACTATCGTCTTGAGTCCAACCCGGTAAGACACG
ACTTATCGCCACTGGCAGCAGCCACTGGTAACAGGATTAGCAGAGCGAGGTATGTAGGCGGTGCTACAGA
GTTCTTGAAGTGGTGGCCTAACTACGGCTACACTAGAAGAACAGTATTTGGTATCTGCGCTCTGCTGAAG
CCAGTTACCTTCGGAAAAAGAGTTGGTAGCTCTTGATCCGGCAAACAAACCACCGCTGGTAGCGGTGGTT
TTTTTGTTTGCAAGCAGCAGATTACGCGCAGAAAAAAAGGATCTCAAGAAGATCCTTTGATCTTTTCTAC
GGGGTCTGACGCTCAGTGGAACGAAAACTCACGTTAAGGGATTTTGGTCATGAGATTATCAAAAAGGATC
TTCACCTAGATCCTTTTAAATTAAAAATGAAGTTTTAAATCAATCTAAAGTATATATGAGTAAACTTGGT
CTGACAGTTACCAATGCTTAATCAGTGAGGCACCTATCTCAGCGATCTGTCTATTTCGTTCATCCATAGT
TGCCTGACTCCCCGTCGTGTAGATAACTACGATACGGGAGGGCTTACCATCTGGCCCCAGTGCTGCAATG
ATACCGCGAGACCCACGCTCACCGGCTCCAGATTTATCAGCAATAAACCAGCCAGCCGGAAGGGCCGAGC
GCAGAAGTGGTCCTGCAACTTTATCCGCCTCCATCCAGTCTATTAATTGTTGCCGGGAAGCTAGAGTAAG
TAGTTCGCCAGTTAATAGTTTGCGCAACGTTGTTGCCATTGCTACAGGCATCGTGGTGTCACGCTCGTCG
TTTGGTATGGCTTCATTCAGCTCCGGTTCCCAACGATCAAGGCGAGTTACATGATCCCCCATGTTGTGCA
AAAAAGCGGTTAGCTCCTTCGGTCCTCCGATCGTTGTCAGAAGTAAGTTGGCCGCAGTGTTATCACTCAT
GGTTATGGCAGCACTGCATAATTCTCTTACTGTCATGCCATCCGTAAGATGCTTTTCTGTGACTGGTGAG
TACTCAACCAAGTCATTCTGAGAATAGTGTATGCGGCGACCGAGTTGCTCTTGCCCGGCGTCAATACGGG
ATAATACCGCGCCACATAGCAGAACTTTAAAAGTGCTCATCATTGGAAAACGTTCTTCGGGGCGAAAACT
CTCAAGGATCTTACCGCTGTTGAGATCCAGTTCGATGTAACCCACTCGTGCACCCAACTGATCTTCAGCA
TCTTTTACTTTCACCAGCGTTTCTGGGTGAGCAAAAACAGGAAGGCAAAATGCCGCAAAAAAGGGAATAA
GGGCGACACGGAAATGTTGAATACTCATACTCTTCCTTTTTCAATATTATTGAAGCATTTATCAGGGTTA
TTGTCTCATGAGCGGATACATATTTGAATGTATTTAGAAAAATAAACAAATAGGGGTTCCGCGCACATTT
CCCCGAAAAGTGCCACCTGACGTCGACGGATCGGGAGATCTCCCGATCCCCTATGGTGCACTCTCAGTAC
AATCTGCTCTGATGCCGCATAGTTAAGCCAGTATCTGCTCCCTGCTTGTGTGTTGGAGGTCGCTGAGTAG
TGCGCGAGCAAAATTTAAGCTACAACAAGGCAAGGCTTGACCGACAATTGCATGAAGAATCTGCTTAGGG
TTAGGCGTTTTGCGCTGCTTCGCGATGTACGGGCCAGATATACGCGTTGACATTGATTATTGACTAGTTA
TTAATAGTAATCAATTACGGGGTCATTAGTTCATAGCCCATATATGGAGTTCCGCGTTACATAACTTACG
GTAAATGGCCCGCCTGGCTGACCGCCCAACGACCCCCGCCCATTGACGTCAATAATGACGTATGTTCCCA
TAGTAACGCCAATAGGGACTTTCCATTGACGTCAATGGGTGGAGTATTTACGGTAAACTGCCCACTTGGC
AGTACATCAAGTGTATCATATGCCAAGTACGCCCCCTATTGACGTCAATGACGGTAAATGGCCCGCCTGG
CATTATGCCCAGTACATGACCTTATGGGACTTTCCTACTTGGCAGTACATCTACGTATTAGTCATCGCTA
TTACCATGGTGATGCGGTTTTGGCAGTACATCAATGGGCGTGGATAGCGGTTTGACTCACGGGGATTTCC
AAGTCTCCACCCCATTGACGTCAATGGGAGTTTGTTTTGGCACCAAAATCAACGGGACTTTCCAAAATGT
CGTAACAACTCCGCCCCATTGACGCAAATGGGCGGTAGGCGTGTACGGTGGGAGGTCTATATAAGCAGAG
CTCTCTGGCTAACTAGAGAACCCACTGCTTACTGGCTTATCGAAATTAATACGACTCACTATAGGGAGAC
CCAAGCTTATCGATACCGTCGACGCTAGCTCTGCCAAAGTTGAGCGTTTATTCTGAGCTTCTGCAAAAAG
AACAAGAAGGGTACCGAGCTCGGATCCACTAGTAACGGCCGCCAGTGTGCTGGAATTCTGCAGATATCCA
TCACACTGGCGGCCGCTCTAGATGCCATGCCCCGCCACCACGCGGGAGGAGAGGAGGGCGGCGCCGCCGG
GCTCTGGGTGAAGAGCGGCGCAGCGGCGGCGGCGGCGGGCGGGGGGCGCTTGGGCAGCGGCATGAAGGAT
GTGGAGTCGGGCCGGGGCAGGGTGCTGCTGAACTCGGCAGCCGCCAGGGGCGACGGCCTGCTACTGCTGG
GCACCCGCGCGGCCACGCTTGGTGGCGGCGGCGGTGGCCTGAGGGAGAGCCGCCGGGGCAAGCAGGGGGC
CCGGATGAGCCTGCTGGGGAAGCCGCTCTCTTACACGAGTAGCCAGAGCTGCCGGCGCAACGTCAAGTAC
CGGCGGGTGCAGAACTACCTGTACAACGTGCTGGAGAGACCCCGCGGCTGGGCGTTCATCTACCACGCTT
TCGTTTTTCTCCTTGTCTTTGGTTGCTTGATTTTGTCAGTGTTTTCTACCATCCCTGAGCACACAAAATT
GGCCTCAAGTTGCCTCTTGATCCTGGAGTTCGTGATGATTGTCGTCTTTGGTTTGGAGTTCATCATTCGA
ATCTGGTCTGCGGGTTGCTGTTGTCGATATAGAGGATGGCAAGGAAGACTGAGGTTTGCTCGAAAGCCCT
TCTGTGTTATAGATACCATTGTTCTTATCGCTTCAATAGCAGTTGTTTCTGCAAAAACTCAGGGTAATAT
TTTTGCCACGTCTGCACTCAGAAGTCTCCGTTTCCTACAGATCCTCCGCATGGTGCGCATGGACCGAAGG
GGAGGCACTTGGAAATTACTGGGTTCAGTGGTTTATGCTCACAGCAAGGAATTAATCACAGCTTGGTACA
TAGGATTTTTGGTTCTTATTTTTTCGTCTTTCCTTGTCTATCTGGTGGAAAAGGATGCCAATAAAGAGTT
TTCTACATATGCAGATGCTCTCTGGTGGGGCACAATTACATTGACAACTATTGGCTATGGAGACAAAACT
CCCCTAACTTGGCTGGGAAGATTGCTTTCTGCAGGCTTTGCACTCCTTGGCATTTCTTTCTTTGCACTTC
CTGCCGGCATTCTTGGCTCAGGTTTTGCATTAAAAGTACAAGAACAACACCGCCAGAAACACTTTGAGAA
AAGAAGGAACCCAGCTGCCAACCTCATTCAGTGTGTTTGGCGTAGTTACGCAGCTGATGAGAAATCTGTT
TCCATTGCAACCTGGAAGCCACACTTGAAGGCCTTGCACACCTGCAGCCCTACCAAGAAAGAACAAGGGG
AAGCATCAAGCAGTTGGGGACAGTGGACATTGCGTCAGAAGCTAAGTTTTAAGGAGCGAGTGCGCATGGC
TAGCCCCAGGGGCCAGAGTATTAAGAGCCGACAAGCCTCAGTAGGTGACAGGAGGTCCCCAAGCACCGAC
ATCACAGCCGAGGGCAGTCCCACCAAAGTGCAGAAGAGCTGGAGCTTCAACGACCGAACCCGCTTCCGGC
CCTCGCTGCGCCTCAAAAGTTCTCAGCCAAAACCAGTGATAGATGCTGACACAGCCCTTGGCACTGATGA
TGTATATGATGAAAAAGGATGCCAGTGTGATGTATCAGTGGAAGACCTCACCCCACCACTTAAAACTGTC
ATTCGAGCTATCAGAATTATGAAATTTCATGTTGCAAAACGGAAGTTTAAGGAAACATTACGTCCATATG
ATGTAAAAGATGTCATTGAACAATATTCTGCTGGTCGTCTGGACATGTTGTGTAGAATTAAAAGCCTTCA
AACACGTGTTGATCAAATTCTTGGAAAAGGGCAAATCACATCAGATAAGAAGAGCCGAGAGAAAATAACA
GCAGAACATGAGACCACAGACGATCTCAGTATGCTCGGTCGGGTGGTCAAGGTTGAAAAACAGGTACAGT
CCATAGAATCCAAGCTGGACTGCCTACTAGACATCTATCAACAGGTCCTTCGGAAAGGCTCTGCCTCAGC
CCTCGCTTTGGCTTCATTCCAGATCCCACCTTTTGAATGTGAACAGACATCTGACTATCAAAGCCCTGTG
GATAGCAAAGATCTTTCGGGTTCCGCACAAAACAGTGGCTGCTTATCCAGATCAACTAGTGCCAACATCT
CGAGAGGCCTGCAGTTCATTCTGACGCCAAATGAGTTCAGTGCCCAGACTTTCTACGCGCTTAGCCCTAC
TATGCACAGTCAAGCAACACAGGTGCCAATTAGTCAAAGCGATGGCTCAGCAGTGGCAGCCACCAACACC
ATTGCAAACCAAATAAATACGGCACCCAAGCCAGCAGCCCCAACAACTTTACAGATCCCACCTCCTCTCC
CAGCCATCAAGCATCTGCCCAGGCCAGAAACTCTGCACCCTAACCCTGCAGGCTTACAGGAAAGCATTTC
TGACGTCACCACCTGCCTTGTTGCCTCCAAGGAAAATGTTCAGGTTGCACAGTCAAATCTCACCAAGGAC
CGTTCTATGAGGAAAAGCTTTGACATGGGAGGAGAAACTCTGTTGTCTGTCTGTCCCATGGTGCCGAAGG
ACTTGGGCAAATCTTTGTCTGTGCAAAACCTGATCAGGTCGACCGAGGAACTGAATATACAACTTTCAGG
GAGTGAGTCAAGTGGCTCCAGAGGCAGCCAAGATTTTTACCCCAAATGGAGGGAATCCAAATTGTTTATA
ACTGATGAAGAGGTGGGTCCCGAAGAGACAGAGACAGACACTTTTGATGCCGCACCGCAGCCTGCCAGGG
AAGCTGCCTTTGCATCAGACTCTCTAAGGACTGGAAGGTCACGATCATCTCAGAGCATTTGTAAGGCAGG
AGAAAGTACAGATGCCCTCAGCTTGCCTCATGTCAAACTGAAATAAGTTCTTCATTTTCTTTCCAGGCAT
AGCAGTTCTTTAGCCATACATATCATTGCATGAACTATTTCGAAAGCCCTTCTAAAAAGTTGAAATTGCA
AGAATCGGGAAGAACATGAAAGGCAGTTTATAAGCCCGTTACCTTTTAATTGCATGAAAATGCATGTTTA
GGGATGGCTAAAATTCCAAGGTGCATCGACATTAACCCACTCATTTAGTAATGTACCTTGAGTTAAAAAG
CCTGAGAAACCAAACACAGCTAATGCTATGGGGTGTATGAATATGTCAAGTTTAGGTCATTTAGAAGATT
TGACACTGTATTTTGAAATTATGGGAGTAAACACCTTCAAATTTCAGGCATTTCTGCTTTGTGACTAAAT
ACAAACTACATTTTCAAGATTAGGCCATAATGTATATTTAAACACAATGGCTATCAACAGCTGCTAATAA
GGTATCAACTAAAGCAGAATTGGGGAATAATAGAAATGGCTGCTTATTTCAAGATATATTTGCCAACCCA
TTCCTATTCAGTCATTTTATTATTAATGTAATTTGAATGTCAATTTGTGTGCTTTTGGTGATTTAGCGCC
CGGGATCCGCCCCTCTCC
